>Addgene plasmid #216387 | 6xHis-MBP-TEV-mDvl2DEP(416-510)_pCDFduet | addgene full sequence | sequence record 429713 | Addgene NGS Result
TAATACGACTCACTATAGGGGAATTGTGAGCGGATAACAATTCCCCTGTAGAAATAATTTTGTTTAACTT
TAATAAGGAGATATACCATGGGCAGCCATCACCATCATCACCACGGAAGTAGCGATATGAAAACTGAAGA
AGGTAAACTGGTAATCTGGATTAACGGCGATAAAGGCTATAACGGTCTCGCTGAAGTCGGTAAGAAATTC
GAGAAAGATACCGGAATTAAAGTCACCGTTGAGCATCCGGATAAACTGGAAGAGAAATTCCCACAGGTTG
CGGCAACTGGCGATGGCCCTGACATTATCTTCTGGGCACACGACCGCTTTGGTGGCTACGCTCAATCTGG
CCTGTTGGCTGAAATCACCCCGGACAAAGCGTTCCAGGACAAGCTGTATCCGTTTACCTGGGATGCCGTA
CGTTACAACGGCAAGCTGATTGCTTACCCGATCGCTGTTGAAGCGTTATCGCTGATTTATAACAAAGATC
TGCTGCCGAACCCGCCAAAAACCTGGGAAGAGATCCCGGCGCTGGATAAAGAACTGAAAGCGAAAGGTAA
GAGCGCGCTGATGTTCAACCTGCAAGAACCGTACTTCACCTGGCCGCTGATTGCTGCTGACGGGGGTTAT
GCGTTCAAGTATGAAAACGGCAAGTACGACATTAAAGACGTGGGCGTGGATAACGCTGGCGCGAAAGCGG
GTCTGACCTTCCTGGTTGACCTGATTAAAAACAAACACATGAATGCAGACACCGATTACTCCATCGCAGA
AGCTGCCTTTAATAAAGGCGAAACAGCGATGACCATCAACGGCCCGTGGGCATGGTCCAACATCGACACC
AGCAAAGTGAATTATGGTGTAACGGTACTGCCGACCTTCAAGGGTCAACCATCCAAACCGTTCGTTGGCG
TGCTGAGCGCAGGTATTAACGCCGCCAGTCCGAACAAAGAGCTGGCAAAAGAGTTCCTCGAAAACTATCT
GCTGACTGATGAAGGTCTGGAAGCGGTTAATAAAGACAAACCGCTGGGTGCCGTAGCGCTGAAGTCTTAC
GAGGAAGAGTTGGCGAAAGATCCACGTATTGCCGCCACTATGGAAAACGCCCAGAAAGGTGAAATCATGC
CGAACATCCCGCAGATGTCCGCTTTCTGGTATGCCGTGCGTACTGCGGTGATCAACGCCGCCAGCGGTCG
TCAGACTGTCGATGAAGCCCTGAAAGACGCGCAGACTAATTCGAGCTCGAACAACAACAACAATAACAAT
AACAACAACCTCGGGCCGGGTGCGGAAAACCTGTACTTTCAGGGATCCGGTCTCTCTGTCCACATGGACA
TGGCCTCTGTCACCAAGGCCATGGCAGCCCCAGAGTCTGGGCTCGAAGTCCGGGACCGCATGTGGCTCAA
GATCACCATCCCAAACGCCTTTCTAGGCTCCGATGTGGTGGACTGGCTGTACCATCACGTGGAAGGTTTT
CCTGAGCGCCGGGAGGCCCGCAAGTATGCCAGTGGGCTGTTGAAGGCGGGACTCATCCGGCACACCGTCA
ACAAGATTACTTTCTCTGAGCAGTGCTATTATGTCTTCGGGGACCTCAGTGGTTAATAGTCGACAAGCTT
GCGGCCGCATAATGCTTAAGTCGAACAGAAAGTAATCGTATTGTACACGGCCGCATAATCGAAATTAATA
CGACTCACTATAGGGGAATTGTGAGCGGATAACAATTCCCCATCTTAGTATATTAGTTAAGTATAAGAAG
GAGATATACATATGGCAGATCTCAATTGGATATCGGCCGGCCACGCGATCGCTGACGTCGGTACCCTCGA
GTCTGGTAAAGAAACCGCTGCTGCGAAATTTGAACGCCAGCACATGGACTCGTCTACTAGCGCAGCTTAA
TTAACCTAGGCTGCTGCCACCGCTGAGCAATAACTAGCATAACCCCTTGGGGCCTCTAAACGGGTCTTGA
GGGGTTTTTTGCTGAAACCTCAGGCATTTGAGAAGCACACGGTCACACTGCTTCCGGTAGTCAATAAACC
GGTAAACCAGCAATAGACATAAGCGGCTATTTAACGACCCTGCCCTGAACCGACGACCGGGTCATCGTGG
CCGGATCTTGCGGCCCCTCGGCTTGAACGAATTGTTAGACATTATTTGCCGACTACCTTGGTGATCTCGC
CTTTCACGTAGTGGACAAATTCTTCCAACTGATCTGCGCGCGAGGCCAAGCGATCTTCTTCTTGTCCAAG
ATAAGCCTGTCTAGCTTCAAGTATGACGGGCTGATACTGGGCCGGCAGGCGCTCCATTGCCCAGTCGGCA
GCGACATCCTTCGGCGCGATTTTGCCGGTTACTGCGCTGTACCAAATGCGGGACAACGTAAGCACTACAT
TTCGCTCATCGCCAGCCCAGTCGGGCGGCGAGTTCCATAGCGTTAAGGTTTCATTTAGCGCCTCAAATAG
ATCCTGTTCAGGAACCGGATCAAAGAGTTCCTCCGCCGCTGGACCTACCAAGGCAACGCTATGTTCTCTT
GCTTTTGTCAGCAAGATAGCCAGATCAATGTCGATCGTGGCTGGCTCGAAGATACCTGCAAGAATGTCAT
TGCGCTGCCATTCTCCAAATTGCAGTTCGCGCTTAGCTGGATAACGCCACGGAATGATGTCGTCGTGCAC
AACAATGGTGACTTCTACAGCGCGGAGAATCTCGCTCTCTCCAGGGGAAGCCGAAGTTTCCAAAAGGTCG
TTGATCAAAGCTCGCCGCGTTGTTTCATCAAGCCTTACGGTCACCGTAACCAGCAAATCAATATCACTGT
GTGGCTTCAGGCCGCCATCCACTGCGGAGCCGTACAAATGTACGGCCAGCAACGTCGGTTCGAGATGGCG
CTCGATGACGCCAACTACCTCTGATAGTTGAGTCGATACTTCGGCGATCACCGCTTCCCTCATACTCTTC
CTTTTTCAATATTATTGAAGCATTTATCAGGGTTATTGTCTCATGAGCGGATACATATTTGAATGTATTT
AGAAAAATAAACAAATAGCTAGCTCACTCGGTCGCTACGCTCCGGGCGTGAGACTGCGGCGGGCGCTGCG
GACACATACAAAGTTACCCACAGATTCCGTGGATAAGCAGGGGACTAACATGTGAGGCAAAACAGCAGGG
CCGCGCCGGTGGCGTTTTTCCATAGGCTCCGCCCTCCTGCCAGAGTTCACATAAACAGACGCTTTTCCGG
TGCATCTGTGGGAGCCGTGAGGCTCAACCATGAATCTGACAGTACGGGCGAAACCCGACAGGACTTAAAG
ATCCCCACCGTTTCCGGCGGGTCGCTCCCTCTTGCGCTCTCCTGTTCCGACCCTGCCGTTTACCGGATAC
CTGTTCCGCCTTTCTCCCTTACGGGAAGTGTGGCGCTTTCTCATAGCTCACACACTGGTATCTCGGCTCG
GTGTAGGTCGTTCGCTCCAAGCTGGGCTGTAAGCAAGAACTCCCCGTTCAGCCCGACTGCTGCGCCTTAT
CCGGTAACTGTTCACTTGAGTCCAACCCGGAAAAGCACGGTAAAACGCCACTGGCAGCAGCCATTGGTAA
CTGGGAGTTCGCAGAGGATTTGTTTAGCTAAACACGCGGTTGCTCTTGAAGTGTGCGCCAAAGTCCGGCT
ACACTGGAAGGACAGATTTGGTTGCTGTGCTCTGCGAAAGCCAGTTACCACGGTTAAGCAGTTCCCCAAC
TGACTTAACCTTCGATCAAACCACCTCCCCAGGTGGTTTTTTCGTTTACAGGGCAAAAGATTACGCGCAG
AAAAAAAGGATCTCAAGAAGATCCTTTGATCTTTTCTACTGAACCGCTCTAGATTTCAGTGCAATTTATC
TCTTCAAATGTAGCACCTGAAGTCAGCCCCATACGATATAAGTTGTAATTCTCATGTTAGTCATGCCCCG
CGCCCACCGGAAGGAGCTGACTGGGTTGAAGGCTCTCAAGGGCATCGGTCGAGATCCCGGTGCCTAATGA
GTGAGCTAACTTACATTAATTGCGTTGCGCTCACTGCCCGCTTTCCAGTCGGGAAACCTGTCGTGCCAGC
TGCATTAATGAATCGGCCAACGCGCGGGGAGAGGCGGTTTGCGTATTGGGCGCCAGGGTGGTTTTTCTTT
TCACCAGTGAGACGGGCAACAGCTGATTGCCCTTCACCGCCTGGCCCTGAGAGAGTTGCAGCAAGCGGTC
CACGCTGGTTTGCCCCAGCAGGCGAAAATCCTGTTTGATGGTGGTTAACGGCGGGATATAACATGAGCTG
TCTTCGGTATCGTCGTATCCCACTACCGAGATGTCCGCACCAACGCGCAGCCCGGACTCGGTAATGGCGC
GCATTGCGCCCAGCGCCATCTGATCGTTGGCAACCAGCATCGCAGTGGGAACGATGCCCTCATTCAGCAT
TTGCATGGTTTGTTGAAAACCGGACATGGCACTCCAGTCGCCTTCCCGTTCCGCTATCGGCTGAATTTGA
TTGCGAGTGAGATATTTATGCCAGCCAGCCAGACGCAGACGCGCCGAGACAGAACTTAATGGGCCCGCTA
ACAGCGCGATTTGCTGGTGACCCAATGCGACCAGATGCTCCACGCCCAGTCGCGTACCGTCTTCATGGGA
GAAAATAATACTGTTGATGGGTGTCTGGTCAGAGACATCAAGAAATAACGCCGGAACATTAGTGCAGGCA
GCTTCCACAGCAATGGCATCCTGGTCATCCAGCGGATAGTTAATGATCAGCCCACTGACGCGTTGCGCGA
GAAGATTGTGCACCGCCGCTTTACAGGCTTCGACGCCGCTTCGTTCTACCATCGACACCACCACGCTGGC
ACCCAGTTGATCGGCGCGAGATTTAATCGCCGCGACAATTTGCGACGGCGCGTGCAGGGCCAGACTGGAG
GTGGCAACGCCAATCAGCAACGACTGTTTGCCCGCCAGTTGTTGTGCCACGCGGTTGGGAATGTAATTCA
GCTCCGCCATCGCCGCTTCCACTTTTTCCCGCGTTTTCGCAGAAACGTGGCTGGCCTGGTTCACCACGCG
GGAAACGGTCTGATAAGAGACACCGGCATACTCTGCGACATCGTATAACGTTACTGGTTTCACATTCACC
ACCCTGAATTGACTCTCTTCCGGGCGCTATCATGCCATACCGCGAAAGGTTTTGCGCCATTCGATGGTGT
CCGGGATCTCGACGCTCTCCCTTATGCGACTCCTGCATTAGGAAAT
Features (pLannotate 1.2.2; 18 found; start..end, strand, type, name):
      1..19      +  promoter       T7 promoter: promoter for bacteriophage T7 RNA polymerase
     20..44      +  protein_bind   lac operator: The lac repressor binds to the lac operator to inhibit transcription in E. coli. This inhibition can be relieved by adding lactose or isopropyl-β-D-thiogalactopyranoside (IPTG). lac repressor encoded by lacI
     59..81      +  RBS            RBS: efficient ribosome binding site from bacteriophage T7 gene 10 (Olins and Rangwala, 1989)
    127..1227    +  CDS            MBP: maltose binding protein from E. coli; malE (mutated); This version of the gene does not encode a signal sequence, so MBP will remain in the cytosol.
   1300..1593    +  CDS            Dvl2 (fragment): DVL2_MOUSE - Experimental evidence at protein level: Swiss-Prot protein existence level 1. Plays a role in the signal transduction pathways mediated by multiple Wnt genes. Participates both in canonical and non-canonical Wnt signaling by binding to the cytoplasmic C-terminus of frizzled family members and transducing the Wnt signal to down-stream effectors. Promotes internalization and degradation of frizzled proteins upon Wnt signaling. From Mus musculus (Mouse).
   1676..1694    +  promoter       T7 promoter: promoter for bacteriophage T7 RNA polymerase
   1695..1719    +  protein_bind   lac operator: The lac repressor binds to the lac operator to inhibit transcription in E. coli. This inhibition can be relieved by adding lactose or isopropyl-β-D-thiogalactopyranoside (IPTG). lac repressor encoded by lacI
   1828..1869    +  CDS            S-Tag (fragment): affinity and epitope tag derived from pancreatic ribonuclease A
   1899..1916    +  CDS            SET1 (fragment): solubility-enhancement tag derived from T7 phage gene 10B
   1924..1971    +  terminator     T7 terminator: transcription terminator for bacteriophage T7 RNA polymerase
   2142..2933    -  CDS            SmR: aminoglycoside adenylyltransferase (Murphy, 1985); aadA; confers resistance to spectinomycin and streptomycin
   2934..3025    -  promoter       AmpR promoter: bla
   3073..3811    -  rep_origin     CloDF13 ori: Plasmids containing the CloDF13 (CDF) origin of replication can be propagated in E. coli cells that contain additional plasmids with compatible origins.
   3908..3972    -  CDS            TcR (fragment): tetracycline efflux protein; tet; confers resistance to tetracycline
   3987..4008    -  protein_bind   CAP binding site: CAP binding activates transcription in the presence of cAMP. E. coli catabolite activator protein
   4021..5103    -  CDS            lacI: lac repressor; lacI; The lac repressor binds to the lac operator to inhibit transcription in E. coli. This inhibition can be relieved by adding lactose or isopropyl-β-D-thiogalactopyranoside (IPTG).
   5104..5181    -  promoter       lacI promoter: lacI
   5189..5224    -  CDS            TcR (fragment): tetracycline efflux protein; tet; confers resistance to tetracycline
