[The description below was written by a language model from this plasmid's Addgene catalogue record and pLannotate feature annotations shown in this document.]
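Description:
6xHis-MBP-TEV-mDvl2DEP(416-510)_pCDFduet is a bacterial expression plasmid built on the pCDFDuet-1 backbone, about 5.2 kb in the sequenced record. It replicates in E. coli from the CloDF13 (CDF) origin, which is compatible with other common origin classes and so allows co-maintenance with additional plasmids. Selection is through the aadA aminoglycoside adenylyltransferase gene (SmR), which confers resistance to spectinomycin and streptomycin. The backbone also carries lacI with its own promoter, supplying the lac repressor needed to keep the expression cassettes off until induction. The short tetracycline-resistance fragments flagged in the feature table are small partial matches, not a functional marker.

The payload sits in the first of the two Duet expression cassettes. A T7 promoter with an adjacent lac operator and the T7 gene 10 ribosome binding site drives an open reading frame that encodes a cytosolic (signal-sequence-less) maltose binding protein followed by a fragment of mouse Dishevelled-2 corresponding to the DEP domain, residues 416-510. According to the catalogue entry, the fusion begins with a 6xHis tag and has a TEV protease site between MBP and the DEP domain; these short elements are not individually annotated but fit the gaps flanking the MBP coding sequence. The second T7 promoter/lac operator cassette appears unoccupied, retaining only the vector's S-Tag region and the T7 terminator.

Expression requires a host supplying T7 RNA polymerase and is inducible with IPTG. The design supports affinity purification via His or MBP, with MBP aiding solubility and TEV cleavage releasing the isolated DEP domain. The associated work concerns Dishevelled recruitment to Frizzled in Wnt/β-catenin signaling.
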