Addgene plasmid #216387: 6xHis-MBP-TEV-mDvl2DEP(416-510)_pCDFduet
Purpose: Bacterial expression vector for MBP-tagged mouse Dvl2 DEP domain (residues 416-510)
Depositing lab: William Weis. Depositing organization: Stanford University. Publication: PI(4,5)P(2)-stimulated positive feedback drives the recruitment of Dishevelled to Frizzled in Wnt-beta-catenin signaling. Mahoney JP, Bruguera ES, Vasishtha M, Killingsworth LB, Kyaw S, Weis WI. Sci Signal. 2022 Aug 23;15(748):eabo2820. doi: 10.1126/scisignal.abo2820. Epub 2022 Aug 23. PubMed 35998232.
Backbone
  Vector backbone: pCDFduet-1
  Backbone manufacturer: Novagen/EMD Biosciences
  Vector type: Bacterial Expression
Growth in bacteria
  Bacterial resistance: Spectinomycin and Streptomycin, 50 & 50 μg/mL
  Growth temperature: 37°C
  Growth strain: DH5alpha
  Copy number: High Copy
Gene/Insert
  Gene/Insert name: Dishevelled-2 (alt name: Dvl2)
  Species: M. musculus (mouse)
  Insert size (bp): 1500
  Entrez Gene: Dvl2
  Promoter: T7
  Tag / fusion protein: 6xHis-MBP-TEV (N terminal on insert)
  Cloning method: Unknown
Terms and licenses: Academic/Nonprofit Terms; Industry Terms: Not Available to Industry
How to cite: 6xHis-MBP-TEV-mDvl2DEP(416-510)_pCDFduet was a gift from William Weis (Addgene plasmid # 216387 ; http://n2t.net/addgene:216387 ; RRID:Addgene_216387)
